>Addgene plasmid #171905 | pStA0::SPLc25-RBsc249 | addgene full sequence | sequence record 354709 | Addgene NGS Result
AAAACGAAAGGCCCAGTCTTTCGACTGAGCCTTTCGTTTTATTTGATGCCCGAAAGGGCCTCGTGATACG
CCTATTTTTATAGGTTAATGTCATGATAATAATGGTTTCTTAGACGTCAGGTGGCACTTTTCGGGGAAAT
GTGCGCGGAACCCCTATTTGTTTATTTTTCTAAATACATTCAAATATGTATCCGCTCATGAGACAATAAC
CCTGATAAATGCTTCAATAATATTGAAAAAGGAAGAGTATGAGTATTCAACATTTCCGTGTCGCCCTTAT
TCCCTTTTTTGCGGCATTTTGCCTTCCTGTTTTTGCTCACCCAGAAACGCTGGTGAAAGTAAAAGATGCT
GAAGATCAGTTGGGTGCACGAGTGGGTTACATCGAACTGGATCTCAACAGCGGTAAGATCCTTGAGAGTT
TTCGCCCCGAAGAACGTTTTCCAATGATGAGCACTTTTAAAGTTCTGCTATGTGGCGCGGTATTATCCCG
TATTGACGCCGGGCAAGAGCAACTCGGTCGCCGCATACACTATTCTCAGAATGACTTGGTTGAGTACTCA
CCAGTCACAGAAAAGCATCTTACGGATGGCATGACAGTAAGAGAATTATGCAGTGCTGCCATAACCATGA
GTGATAACACTGCGGCCAACTTACTTCTGACAACGATCGGAGGACCGAAGGAGCTAACCGCTTTTTTGCA
CAACATGGGGGATCATGTAACTCGCCTTGATCGTTGGGAACCGGAGCTGAATGAAGCCATACCAAACGAC
GAGCGTGACACCACGATGCCTGTAGCAATGGCAACAACGTTGCGCAAACTATTAACTGGCGAACTACTTA
CTCTAGCTTCCCGGCAACAATTAATAGACTGGATGGAGGCGGATAAAGTTGCAGGACCACTTCTGCGCTC
GGCCCTTCCGGCTGGCTGGTTTATTGCTGATAAATCTGGAGCCGGTGAGCGTGGGTCCCGCGGTATCATT
GCAGCACTGGGGCCAGATGGTAAGCCCTCCCGTATCGTAGTTATCTACACGACGGGGAGTCAGGCAACTA
TGGATGAACGAAATAGACAGATCGCTGAGATAGGTGCCTCACTGATTAAGCATTGGTAACTGTCAGACCA
AGTTTACTCATATATACTTTAGATTGATTTAAAACTTCATTTTTAATTTAAAAGGATCTAGGTGAAGATC
CTTTTTGATAATCTCATGACCAAAATCCCTTAACGTGAGTTTTCGTTCCACTGAGCGTCAGACCCCGTAG
AAAAGATCAAAGGATCTTCTTGAGATCCTTTTTTTCTGCGCGTAATCTGCTGCTTGCAAACAAAAAAACC
ACCGCTACCAGCGGTGGTTTGTTTGCCGGATCAAGAGCTACCAACTCTTTTTCCGAAGGTAACTGGCTTC
AGCAGAGCGCAGATACCAAATACTGTTCTTCTAGTGTAGCCGTAGTTAGGCCACCACTTCAAGAACTCTG
TAGCACCGCCTACATACCTCGCTCTGCTAATCCTGTTACCAGTGGCTGCTGCCAGTGGCGATAAGTCGTG
TCTTACCGGGTTGGACTCAAGACGATAGTTACCGGATAAGGCGCAGCGGTCGGGCTGAACGGGGGGTTCG
TGCACACAGCCCAGCTTGGAGCGAACGACCTACACCGAACTGAGATACCTACAGCGTGAGCTATGAGAAA
GCGCCACGCTTCCCGAAGGGAGAAAGGCGGACAGGTATCCGGTAAGCGGCAGGGTCGGAACAGGAGAGCG
CACGAGGGAGCTTCCAGGGGGAAACGCCTGGTATCTTTATAGTCCTGTCGGGTTTCGCCACCTCTGACTT
GAGCGTCGATTTTTGTGATGCTCGTCAGGGGGGCGGAGCCTATGGAAAAACGCCAGCAACGCGGCCTTTT
TACGGTTCCTGGCCTTTTGCTGGCCTTTTGCTCACATGTTCTTTCCTGCGTTATCCCCTGATTCTGTGGA
TAACCGTATTACCGCCTTTGAGTGAGCTGATACCGCTCGCCGCAGCCGAACGACCGAGCGCCTTGGACTC
CTGTTGATAGATCCAGTAATGACCTCAGAACTCCATCTGGATTTGTTCAGAACGCTCGGTTGCCGCCGGG
CGTTTTTTATTGGTGAGAATCCAGTGTGGCTCTTCACAGCCACGAAAAATTGACAAGCACTCTGCGCTCT
GATATAATTAAGGTGGCGCGAGTCAACGTTCCTGAGGAGTGGCATGTGAAGAGCGTAAGACCTCTAGGGC
GGCGGATTTGTCCTACTCAGGAGAGCGTTCACCGACAAACAACAGAT
Features (pLannotate 1.2.2; 5 found; start..end, strand, type, name):
    144..248     +  promoter       AmpR promoter: bla
    249..1109    +  CDS            AmpR: β-lactamase; bla; confers resistance to ampicillin, carbenicillin, and related antibiotics
   1280..1868    +  rep_origin     ori: high-copy-number ColE1/pMB1/pBR322/pUC origin of replication
   2026..2120    +  terminator     lambda t0 terminator: transcription terminator from phage lambda
   2246..45      -  terminator     rrnB T1 terminator (across the origin): Escherichia coli rrnB; transcription terminator T1 from the E. coli rrnB gene
