[The description below was written by a language model from this plasmid's Addgene catalogue record and pLannotate feature annotations shown in this document.]
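Description:
pStA0::SPLc25-RBsc249 is a small (about 2.3 kb) synthetic biology part-storage plasmid built on the pStA0 backbone. It carries a synthetic promoter, SPLc25, paired with a synthetic ribosome-binding site, RBSc249. It is propagated in E. coli as a high-copy plasmid. Replication relies on a ColE1/pMB1/pUC-type origin, and selection uses ampicillin through a β-lactamase (AmpR) gene driven by its native bla promoter.

The automated feature annotation identifies only the backbone elements: the resistance cassette, the origin, and two transcription terminators. These are the phage lambda t0 terminator and, on the opposite strand and spanning the sequence origin, the E. coli rrnB T1 terminator. The promoter–RBS insert itself is not annotated, which is expected for a short synthetic part with no match in standard feature databases. It may lie in the unannotated stretch between the two terminators, where they would insulate the cloning position from transcription of the surrounding backbone, but the record does not give its exact position. No coding sequence, reporter or tag is recorded alongside the regulatory part. The cloning method and the flanking assembly sites are also not stated.

The associated publication describes a combinatorial assembly platform for engineering genetically stable metabolic pathways in cyanobacteria. In that context the plasmid appears to be one member of a collection of expression-control parts, with this promoter–RBS combination intended for assembly upstream of genes of interest to set their expression level. The record does not report the strength of this part or name the cyanobacterial host in which it was characterised.
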