Addgene plasmid #171905: pStA0::SPLc25-RBsc249
Purpose: Promoter SPLc25 and RBSc249 in pStA0
Depositing lab: John Heap. Depositing organization: Imperial College London. Publication: Combinatorial assembly platform enabling engineering of genetically stable metabolic pathways in cyanobacteria. Taylor GM, Hitchcock A, Heap JT. Nucleic Acids Res. 2021 Dec 2;49(21):e123. doi: 10.1093/nar/gkab791. PubMed 34554258.
Backbone
  Vector backbone: pStA0
  Vector type: Synthetic Biology
Growth in bacteria
  Bacterial resistance: Ampicillin, 100 μg/mL
  Growth temperature: 37°C
  Growth strain: DH5alpha
  Copy number: High Copy
Gene/Insert
  Gene/Insert name: Promoter SPLc25 and RBSc249
  Species: Synthetic
  Mutation: N/A
  Cloning method: Unknown
Terms and licenses: Academic/Nonprofit Terms; Industry Terms: Not Available to Industry
Depositor comments: Please visit https://www.biorxiv.org/content/10.1101/2020.03.11.983833v1 for bioRxiv preprint.
How to cite: pStA0::SPLc25-RBsc249 was a gift from John Heap (Addgene plasmid # 171905 ; http://n2t.net/addgene:171905 ; RRID:Addgene_171905)
